Addgene plasmid #92388: pTol2pA2-ubb:secHsa.ANNEXINV-mVenus, cryaa:RFP
Purpose: Cell death reporter
Depositing lab: Nicholas Cole. Depositing organization: Macquarie University. Publication: In vivo characterization of microglial engulfment of dying neurons in the zebrafish spinal cord. Morsch M, Radford R, Lee A, Don EK, Badrock AP, Hall TE, Cole NJ, Chung R. Front Cell Neurosci. 2015 Aug 31;9:321. doi: 10.3389/fncel.2015.00321. eCollection 2015. PubMed 26379496.
Backbone
  Vector backbone: pTol2pA2
  Backbone manufacturer: Tol2kit
  Backbone size w/o insert (bp): 5800
  Modifications to backbone: cryaa:RFP inserted
  Vector type: Zebrafish expression
Growth in bacteria
  Bacterial resistance: Ampicillin, 100 μg/mL
  Growth temperature: 37°C
  Growth strain: NEB Stable
  Copy number: High Copy
Gene/Insert
  Gene/Insert name: ANNEXINV (alt names: ANXA5; annexin A5)
  Species: H. sapiens (human)
  Insert size (bp): 5000
  Entrez Gene: ANXA5 (a.k.a. ANX5, CPB-I, ENX2, HEL-S-7, PP4, RPRGL3, VAC-alph)
  Promoter: ubb
  Tag / fusion protein: mVenus (C terminal on insert)
  Cloning method: Gateway Cloning
  Sequencing primers: 5′ n/a; 3′ n/a
Terms and licenses: Academic/Nonprofit Terms; Industry Terms: Not Available to Industry
How to cite: pTol2pA2-ubb:secHsa.ANNEXINV-mVenus, cryaa:RFP was a gift from Nicholas Cole (Addgene plasmid # 92388 ; http://n2t.net/addgene:92388 ; RRID:Addgene_92388)
