[The description below was written by a language model from this plasmid's Addgene catalogue record and pLannotate feature annotations shown in this document.]
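Description:
pTol2pA2-ubb:secHsa.ANNEXINV-mVenus, cryaa:RFP is a zebrafish transgenesis plasmid built on the Tol2kit destination vector pTol2pA2 by multisite Gateway cloning. It is maintained in E. coli through a high-copy ColE1/pUC-type origin and an ampicillin resistance gene (β-lactamase with its own promoter). Remnants of the pBluescript-derived backbone (lac promoter/operator, T3 promoter, partial M13 origin) are also annotated. The Tol2 transposon arms that give the backbone its name are not annotated as such. The fragment matched to medaka tyrosinase probably reflects the medaka genomic context from which Tol2 was originally isolated, and short hits such as the CEN4 fragment appear to be incidental matches.

The main cassette is framed by Gateway attB sites. The region between attB4 and attB1 corresponds to the position of the 5′ entry element, recorded as the ubb (ubiquitin B) promoter, which would give broad expression. Between attB1 and attB2 lies the human annexin A5 (ANXA5) coding sequence. The "sec" prefix in the name indicates a secreted form, although no signal peptide is annotated separately. After attB2, mVenus, a monomeric yellow fluorescent protein, is fused to the C terminus, followed by an SV40 polyadenylation signal. A second, reverse-oriented cassette encodes the red marker, annotated as mCherry with its own SV40 poly(A). According to the record this is driven by the lens-specific cryaa promoter, so transgenic carriers can be identified by red eye fluorescence.

The construct serves as a cell death reporter. Annexin V binds phosphatidylserine exposed on apoptotic cells, so the secreted fusion labels dying cells in live fish. The associated study used it to image microglial engulfment of dying spinal cord neurons.
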