Features (pLannotate 1.2.2; 23 found; start..end, strand, type, name):
    138..158     +  protein_bind   attB4: mutant version of attB; core recombination site for the Gateway® BP reaction BP Clonase™
   3205..3228    -  misc_feature   CEN4 (fragment): S. cerevisiae CEN4 centromere
   3694..3714    +  protein_bind   attB1: mutant version of attB; core recombination site for the Gateway® BP reaction BP Clonase™
   3781..4737    +  CDS            ANXA5: ANXA5_HUMAN - Also known as ANX5, ENX2, PP4. Experimental evidence at protein level: Swiss-Prot protein existence level 1. This protein is an anticoagulant protein that acts as an indirect inhibitor of the thromboplastin-specific complex, which is involved in the blood coagulation cascade. From Homo sapiens (Human).
   4742..4762    -  protein_bind   attB2: mutant version of attB; core recombination site for the Gateway® BP reaction BP Clonase™
   4765..5481    +  CDS            mVenus: Venus YFP with monomerizing A206K mutation (Nagai et al., 2002; Kremers et al., 2006) mammalian codon-optimized
   5507..5527    +  CDS            lacZα (fragment): LacZα fragment of β-galactosidase; lacZ fragment
   5543..5677    -  polyA_signal   SV40 poly(A) signal: SV40 polyadenylation signal
   5700..5783    -  CDS            large T antigen (fragment): large T antigen from SV40 (simian virus 40)
   6349..6389    -  misc_feature   MCS (fragment): pBluescript multiple cloning site
   6402..6420    -  promoter       T3 promoter: promoter for bacteriophage T3 RNA polymerase
   6463..6485    -  protein_bind   lac operator (fragment): The lac repressor binds to the lac operator to inhibit transcription in E. coli. This inhibition can be relieved by adding lactose or isopropyl-β-D-thiogalactopyranoside (IPTG). lac repressor encoded by lacI
   6489..6519    -  promoter       lac promoter: promoter for the E. coli lac operon
   6534..6555    -  protein_bind   CAP binding site: CAP binding activates transcription in the presence of cAMP. E. coli catabolite activator protein
   6568..6660    -  CDS            lacI (fragment): lac repressor; lacI; The lac repressor binds to the lac operator to inhibit transcription in E. coli. This inhibition can be relieved by adding lactose or isopropyl-β-D-thiogalactopyranoside (IPTG).
   6843..7431    -  rep_origin     ori: high-copy-number ColE1/pMB1/pBR322/pUC origin of replication
   7602..8462    -  CDS            AmpR: β-lactamase; bla; confers resistance to ampicillin, carbenicillin, and related antibiotics
   8463..8567    -  promoter       AmpR promoter: bla
   8593..8814    -  rep_origin     M13 ori (fragment) (sequence partly withheld): M13 bacteriophage origin of replication; arrow indicates direction of (+) strand synthesis
   8814..9101    +  CDS            tyr (fragment) (sequence partly withheld): TYRO_ORYLA - Also known as tyro. Experimental evidence at transcript level: Swiss-Prot protein existence level 2. This is a copper-containing oxidase that functions in the formation of pigments such as melanins and other polyphenolic compounds. From Oryzias latipes (Japanese rice fish) (Japanese killifish).
   9643..9764    -  polyA_signal   SV40 poly(A) signal: SV40 polyadenylation signal
   9787..9870    -  CDS            large T antigen (fragment): large T antigen from SV40 (simian virus 40)
   9890..10597   -  CDS            mCherry: mCherry is a basic (constitutively fluorescent) red fluorescent protein published in 2004, derived from Discosoma sp.. It is reported to be a very rapidly-maturing monomer with low acid sensitivity.
>Addgene plasmid #92388 | pTol2pA2-ubb:secHsa.ANNEXINV-mVenus, cryaa:RFP | addgene full sequence | sequence record 182221 | Addgene NGS Result
TAACATCCTGCACTGAATGCACACTATTAATAGAAAAGAGAGCATTATTGTAGGAAATGTATTGTATATG
TACATTCTGTGCATTTCACAATTTTCTCGAGCAGGAAACAGCTATGACCATGATTACGCCAAGCTATCAA
CTTTGTATAGAAAAGTTGGCTCCGAATTCGCCCTTAAAACTCGAGACCAGCAAAGTTCTAGAATTTGTCG
AAACATTTATGTTATATATTTCCTGAAAAAAATTCTGAGTAAGTTCTTAAGTGTTATTGCCAGCAACATA
AACAACAGACGGCAAAATGAATAAATGATAACAAAGCAGTAGGCTTAAATAAACCTAATTTTTATAGGCT
GTTCTCTACAACCCTCAAACAGTGATTAGTTTTGTACTTATAAACTTGCCCTTTCATTCATATTTCAAGA
AAATTGGTTCAGAAGATCTGGATATTCTAGCAGTTGTTCAAGCTCATGGAGGGATCAGTGACCTGATTCC
ACAATGACTAGGCCTAATCCAGAAATTAGATGACTGTCAACATAAAAAGGCACAGCACTCACTAGCTGCC
CTATATATTTTATTATATTTTACATATATTATTTTATTTATTTAGCTCTGAGTGCTGTACTTTCTGGTTA
AAGAAAACTGCTTACAACAGCTAACCTGTACTACCTCAGGCTCAGGGAATTTGGAACAGGTTTGTCTGGT
TTGTTTCTTTAACCATGCATGCTTGTTTTCAACTATGGCAACACAGTCACATGGGACATTACAGAAATGA
TTTGTCGATGACATGCGACTTTTCTTTAATAAAGCGCAAAGATCCCAAAAAGCAAACTTTTAACAAAAAT
CATATAATTATATTTTCAATCCAGCTTTGTAGCAACTTTGTGCTGCTGTTCACTCAGCAACAGATAGTCA
GTATAAGGTCAGTGTGTCTCAAAGCAGTGCCATCTGTTTCACACATTGCGTTCTATATATAAGTGTGCTG
GTTGACACGACACTGTATAAGGCCTAGGCTAAAACACAAACAATGTAGAATGACACTGTGTTTTTTTTGT
AAACAAATGTTGTTTTTGGTTAAACATCTTTGTGAAAACATCCTCCTGTCATGTATTTGCTATATTCAAA
TGTTAAACCCGTGCAGAATAGAACATATACAAAAAAAAACAACACAACACATTTTTAAACATTATTAAAT
ATCAAGTATTGCTGGCAGTTCTGTTTCTGTTTTACAGTACCCTTTGCCACAGTTCTCCGCTTTTCCTGGT
CCAGATTCCACAAGTCTGATTCACCAATAGCAAAGCGAATAAACAACCAAAGCAGCCAATCACTGCTTGT
AGACTGTCCTGCGAGACCGGCCCATTCCAGCACATTCTGGAAACTTCCTTTATATGATAATTATAAATAC
ATTTAAATTATTGATACAAAACATGTAATTCCTAGAACATAACCATAGCAATCATTAGTTTTCAGGGTAA
TTATGTATTTTTAGGATTTGACTGCGGAAAGATCTGGTCATGTGACGTCTCATGAACGTCACGGCCCTGG
GTTTCTATAAATACAGTAGGACTCTCGACCATCGGCAGATTTTTCGAAGAAGAAGATCAGTTTCAGGAGC
CGTACTGTTCCGTTTCAACGCAAATATTAACGGTAAGAGCGAATTTCCTAGTTTGTTTTCATGCCATTCT
TTAAAACCATAGCGTATTACTTTAATTATAGTAAACTTTCGCTTTCTTTATTACAAGAGACGTTTTGTGT
TGATTCTCCGCGGACATTTTCGGTCAGACAATCAGAAAATGACCGCGGAGGACCAGTAACTTGCATTACA
CGTAAGTTAAATCTTCGTGTATTAAAATGGTTAGGTTGTTAACGTCAAATAGGTTACCGTGTTTGCGTGT
GATCAGGTTGGTTTTGTTAGATTTTTGTCAGTATTTTTAATTTATTTGTTTTAGTTTATTTATTTTTTTT
GCTGAATCATAGTTTGTGAACAAAGAACCCGGATGTTACATACAGTACAGCCGCCATGTTACAGAGAGTT
ATAACTTAATCATTTTAAAAATAATTTTGCCTTACTTTTAGTTTGTCATGTTGAGAAATGAGGAAATGTT
AAAATGAGGAAATATCCAATTAATTTAATATATCAAAATAATCCATGATTACAATGCACTGAACTGGAGA
AAATTAAGATGTTTTCTAGTGTCATGAAACAAATGTAAGAGATGTACATTGTAGATGTTTTATGTCAAGA
ATTGGCTAGTTGATGCAGCATACTGGCGATACTCAGTTGTAATAACAGTAACGTTACATGTTAATAGACT
ACTGAGTATGCTGTTCTGTCTATGTATGCTCTGTAAGCTACGAGAAGGACTTTTTTAAACAGTAAAGGGT
GCAATATTTTTACAAATTGAATTAAATAAAGGCTGTCTATTAAGTAATATGCTTGATATTTTTCTTACTT
GATCGGAAATAAGAAAAAATATAAACGTTGTTGCTCTAAAAATCCTAGTTCAGTTTAGCCAACCACAAAT
ACCTTTTTGTTCCTCCAACAGTTTTTTTTTCTTCTCTATAATATTTGGCAGTCTATAGTACTCCAAATGT
TTCCCCACAGTCTAACTAATTGGTACAGCCAAAATCATGACACTTATTGCAATAATAATTTTGGTTCATT
GGCATTGTTGATAGCCTGTGCCACTAATATGGTCGATTGATCATGCTTCAGGAAGAAAACTATATTGTTT
GATGTAAGATTATTAAATCTTCACCTGCTTCCATTACAAACTATTCCCATCTTATTGAATTCTGGTATGT
CTTAAAGGATTAGTTCACTTCCCAAATCAAAATTTACTTAGCCTTTTTTCATCCATGATCCCTTTTTTTC
ATCATTAATGAAGAAATTGTTTTTGAAAAAGTTTCAAGATTTTTTTCTCTATATTGTGGAGCTTGTTAGT
TTAAAATTCCAAAATGCAATATGTGGCTTCAAATGGTTCTAAATGATCCCAGTCAAGGAATAACAGTCTT
ATCTAATGAAACCATTAGACCTTTAAAAATAAAAAAAATAAAAGTATTTATTTTTAAATGACTGAGTGAT
TAAGTTGAATTTCAGCGTTTCCTTACTGTGTAGAAGTCCTTCCTTACTGGCCCCACCCTTTGGTTCTCTG
CCAATCTGCTACCTAATGTAATGTTGTGGAACATTATTATTCTTTATTTCTTAATTTTTTATTTTTTATT
TTAAAACAATGTAAACTGCACAGATGTGCAGTTTGTTTAAAATGGCCAATGCTTTGGAAATGCATGACAT
AATTAGATTTCATGATGCACAAAGCCAAATCTCAGAGCTTGTGCAAAATGAGCTATCATTTCACTAGGTA
AGACCCTAAATTTTCATATAGGATCATTTGGACAATTTTGCTGCAGGTAAAATGCATTCTATAGTCCACT
GTCAGCCATTGTTTTGGATAGTATTTATTTTTCTCTACAAGTATAGTCAATAGTTTTCTATTATTTTAAA
GGTTTGTAACATTTAAGGGTGACCAAATGCAAAGTAAAATTTCATTTTCGGGTGAACTATCTCGTTTAAC
ATGGGAGAAGTGCAAAACATACATTATTGGCTAGAACATTGTAGTATTTTTTAAATGGAAATGTGTGATT
GCTAATCTTACTTTGAATTTGTTTACAGGGATCCTTTAAGGGCGAATTCGACCCAAGTTTGTACAAAAAA
GCAGGCTGCCACCATGGTGCACAAGGTGCTGCTGGCCCTGTTCTTCATCTTCCTGGCCCCCGCCGGCACC
GCACAGGTTCTCAGAGGCACTGTGACTGACTTCCCTGGATTTGATGAGCGGGCTGATGCAGAAACTCTTC
GGAAGGCTATGAAAGGCTTGGGCACAGATGAGGAGAGCATCCTGACTCTGTTGACATCCCGAAGTAATGC
TCAGCGCCAGGAAATCTCTGCAGCTTTTAAGACTCTGTTTGGCAGGGATCTTCTGGATGACCTGAAATCA
GAACTAACTGGAAAATTTGAAAAATTAATTGTGGCTCTGATGAAACCCTCTCGGCTTTATGATGCTTATG
AACTGAAACATGCCTTGAAGGGAGCTGGAACAAATGAAAAAGTACTGACAGAAATTATTGCTTCAAGGAC
ACCTGAAGAACTGAGAGCCATCAAACAAGTTTATGAAGAAGAATATGGCTCAAGCCTGGAAGATGACGTG
GTGGGGGACACTTCAGGGTACTACCAGCGGATGTTGGTGGTTCTCCTTCAGGCTAACAGAGACCCTGATG
CTGGAATTGATGAAGCTCAAGTTGAACAAGATGCTCAGGCTTTATTTCAGGCTGGAGAACTTAAATGGGG
GACAGATGAAGAAAAGTTTATCACCATCTTTGGAACACGAAGTGTGTCTCATTTGAGAAAGGTGTTTGAC
AAGTACATGACTATATCAGGATTTCAAATTGAGGAAACCATTGACCGCGAGACTTCTGGCAATTTAGAGC
AACTACTCCTTGCTGTTGTGAAATCTATTCGAAGTATACCTGCCTACCTTGCAGAGACCCTCTATTATGC
TATGAAGGGAGCTGGGACAGATGATCATACCCTCATCAGAGTCATGGTTTCCAGGAGTGAGATTGATCTG
TTTAACATCAGGAAGGAGTTTAGGAAGAATTTTGCCACCTCTCTTTATTCCATGATTAAGGGAGATACAT
CTGGGGACTATAAGAAAGCTCTTCTGCTGCTCTGTGGAGAAGATGACTACCCAGCTTTCTTGTACAAAGT
GGCTGTGAGCAAGGGCGAGGAGCTGTTCACCGGGGTGGTGCCCATCCTGGTCGAGCTGGACGGCGACGTA
AACGGCCACAAGTTCAGCGTGTCCGGCGAGGGCGAGGGCGATGCCACCTACGGCAAGCTGACCCTGAAGC
TGATCTGCACCACCGGCAAGCTGCCCGTGCCCTGGCCCACCCTCGTGACCACCCTGGGCTACGGCCTGCA
GTGCTTCGCCCGCTACCCCGACCACATGAAGCAGCACGACTTCTTCAAGTCCGCCATGCCCGAAGGCTAC
GTCCAGGAGCGCACCATCTTCTTCAAGGACGACGGCAACTACAAGACCCGCGCCGAGGTGAAGTTCGAGG
GCGACACCCTGGTGAACCGCATCGAGCTGAAGGGCATCGACTTCAAGGAGGACGGCAACATCCTGGGGCA
CAAGCTGGAGTACAACTACAACAGCCACAACGTCTATATCACCGCCGACAAGCAGAAGAACGGCATCAAG
GCCAACTTCAAGATCCGCCACAACATCGAGGACGGCGGCGTGCAGCTCGCCGACCACTACCAGCAGAACA
CCCCCATCGGCGACGGCCCCGTGCTGCTGCCCGACAACCACTACCTGAGCTACCAGTCCAAGCTGAGCAA
AGACCCCAACGAGAAGCGCGATCACATGGTCCTGCTGGAGTTCGTGACCGCCGCCGGGATCACTCTCGGC
ATGGACGAGCTGTACAAGTAACCAACTTTATTATACATAGTTGATAATTCACTGGCCGTCGTTTTACGGT
ACCATCGATGATGATCCAGACATGATAAGATACATTGATGAGTTTGGACAAACCACAACTAGAATGCAGT
GAAAAAAATGCTTTATTTGTGAAATTTGTGATGCTATTGCTTTATTTGTAACCATTATAAGCTGCAATAA
ACAAGTTAACAACAACAATTGCATTCATTTTATGTTTCAGGTTCAGGGGGAGGTGTGGGAGGTTTTTTAA
AGCAAGTAAAACCTCTACAAATGTGGTATGGCTGATTATGATCCTCTAGATCAGATCTGCGAAGATACGG
CCACGGGTGCTCTTGATCCTGTGGCTGATTTTGGACTGTGCTGCTCGCAGCTGCTGATGAATCACATACT
TCCTCCATTTTCTTCCACTGATTGACTGTTATAATTTCCCTAATTTCCAGGTCAAGGTGCTGTGCATTGT
GGTAATAGATGTGACATGACGTCACTTCCAAAGGACCAATGAACATGTCTGACCAATTTCATATAATGTG
AAAACGATTTTCATAGGCAGAATAAATAACATTTAAATTAAACTGGGCATCAGCGCAATTCAATTGGTTT
GGTAATAGCAAGGGAAAATAGAATGAAGTGATCTCCAAAAAATAAGTACTTTTTGACTGTAAATAAAATT
GTAAGGAGTAAAAAGTACTTTTTTTTCTAAAAAAATGTAATTAAGTAAAAGTAAAAGTATTGATTTTTAA
TTGTACTCAAGTAAAGTAAAAATCCCCAAAAATAATACTTAAGTACAGTAATCAAGTAAAATTACTCAAG
TACTTTACACCTCTGGTTCTTGACCCCCTACCTTCAGCAAGCCCAGCAGATCCACTAGTTCTAGAGCGGC
CGCCACCGCGGTGGAGCTCCAGCTTTTGTTCCCTTTAGTGAGGGTTAATTGCGCGCTTGGCGTAATCATG
GTCATAGCTGTTTCCTGTGTGAAATTGTTATCCGCTCACAATTCCACACAACATACGAGCCGGAAGCATA
AAGTGTAAAGCCTGGGGTGCCTAATGAGTGAGCTAACTCACATTAATTGCGTTGCGCTCACTGCCCGCTT
TCCAGTCGGGAAACCTGTCGTGCCAGCTGCATTAATGAATCGGCCAACGCGCGGGGAGAGGCGGTTTGCG
TATTGGGCGCTCTTCCGCTTCCTCGCTCACTGACTCGCTGCGCTCGGTCGTTCGGCTGCGGCGAGCGGTA
TCAGCTCACTCAAAGGCGGTAATACGGTTATCCACAGAATCAGGGGATAACGCAGGAAAGAACATGTGAG
CAAAAGGCCAGCAAAAGGCCAGGAACCGTAAAAAGGCCGCGTTGCTGGCGTTTTTCCATAGGCTCCGCCC
CCCTGACGAGCATCACAAAAATCGACGCTCAAGTCAGAGGTGGCGAAACCCGACAGGACTATAAAGATAC
CAGGCGTTTCCCCCTGGAAGCTCCCTCGTGCGCTCTCCTGTTCCGACCCTGCCGCTTACCGGATACCTGT
CCGCCTTTCTCCCTTCGGGAAGCGTGGCGCTTTCTCATAGCTCACGCTGTAGGTATCTCAGTTCGGTGTA
GGTCGTTCGCTCCAAGCTGGGCTGTGTGCACGAACCCCCCGTTCAGCCCGACCGCTGCGCCTTATCCGGT
AACTATCGTCTTGAGTCCAACCCGGTAAGACACGACTTATCGCCACTGGCAGCAGCCACTGGTAACAGGA
TTAGCAGAGCGAGGTATGTAGGCGGTGCTACAGAGTTCTTGAAGTGGTGGCCTAACTACGGCTACACTAG
AAGAACAGTATTTGGTATCTGCGCTCTGCTGAAGCCAGTTACCTTCGGAAAAAGAGTTGGTAGCTCTTGA
TCCGGCAAACAAACCACCGCTGGTAGCGGTGGTTTTTTTGTTTGCAAGCAGCAGATTACGCGCAGAAAAA
AAGGATCTCAAGAAGATCCTTTGATCTTTTCTACGGGGTCTGACGCTCAGTGGAACGAAAACTCACGTTA
AGGCATTTTGGTCATGAGATTATCAAAAAGGATCTTCACCTAGATCCTTTTAAATTAAAAATGAAGTTTT
AAATCAATCTAAAGTATATATGAGTAAACTTGGTCTGACAGTTACCAATGCTTAATCAGTGAGGCACCTA
TCTCAGCGATCTGTCTATTTCGTTCATCCATAGTTGCCTGACTCCCCGTCGTGTAGATAACTACGATACG
GGAGGGCTTACCATCTGGCCCCAGTGCTGCAATGATACCGCGAGACCCACGCTCACCGGCTCCAGATTTA
TCAGCAATAAACCAGCCAGCCGGAAGGGCCGAGCGCAGAAGTGGTCCTGCAACTTTATCCGCCTCCATCC
AGTCTATTAATTGTTGCCGGGAAGCTAGAGTAAGTAGTTCGCCAGTTAATAGTTTGCGCAACGTTGTTGC
CATTGCTACAGGCATCGTGGTGTCACGCTCGTCGTTTGGTATGGCTTCATTCAGCTCCGGTTCCCAACGA
TCAAGGCGAGTTACATGATCCCCCATGTTGTGCAAAAAAGCGGTTAGCTCCTTCGGTCCTCCGATCGTTG
TCAGAAGTAAGTTGGCCGCAGTGTTATCACTCATGGTTATGGCAGCACTGCATAATTCTCTTACTGTCAT
GCCATCCGTAAGATGCTTTTCTGTGACTGGTGAGTACTCAACCAAGTCATTCTGAGAATAGTGTATGCGG
CGACCGAGTTGCTCTTGCCCGGCGTCAATACGGGATAATACCGCGCCACATAGCAGAACTTTAAAAGTGC
TCATCATTGGAAAACGTTCTTCGGGGCGAAAACTCTCAAGGATCTTACCGCTGTTGAGATCCAGTTCGAT
GTAACCCACTCGTGCACCCAACTGATCTTCAGCATCTTTTACTTTCACCAGCGTTTCTGGGTGAGCAAAA
ACAGGAAGGCAAAATGCCGCAAAAAAGGGAATAAGGGCGACACGGAAATGTTGAATACTCATACTCTTCC
TTTTTCAATATTATTGAAGCATTTATCAGGGTTATTGTCTCATGAGCGGATACATATTTGAATGTATTTA
GAAAAATAAACAAATAGGGGTTCCGCGCACATTTCCCCGAAAAGTGCCACCTAAATTGTAAGCGTTAATA
TTTTGTTAAAATTCGCGTTAAATTTTTGTTAAATCAGCTCATTTTTTAACCAATAGGCCGAAATCGGCAA
AATCCCTTATAAATCAAAAGAATAGACCGAGATAGGGT
[37 nt withheld, positions 8719-8755]
AAAGAACGTGGACTCCAACGTCAAAGG
[32 nt withheld, positions 8783-8814]
GCTGGCTAAGAACTCATCAGCCTCCCCGGTCCATCTACCCACGTACCAATGCACCAATTGGCCACAATGA
CGGCTACTACATGGTGCCATTCCTTCCTCTTTATAGGAATGGAGACTACCTCCTGTCCAACAATGCTCTT
GGATACGAGTACGCCTACCTGTTGGACCCAGGTCATTGCACAACACCAGAAATGCCCTCTGATCTGCAAA
AGACGTGAATATCTGTTCAGACACCCATATCCACTCTGTTCCACACAGGTCAGAGGTTTGTCCAGGAGTT
CTTGACAGAGGTGTAAAAAGTACTCAAAAATTTTACTCAAGTGAAAGTACAAGTACTTAGGGAAAATTTT
ACTCAATTAAAAGTAAAAGTATCTGGCTAGAATCTTACTTGAGTAAAAGTAAAAAAGTACTCCATTAAAA
TTGTACTTGAGTATTAAGGAAGTAAAAGTAAAAGCAAGAAAGAAAACTAGAGATTCTTGTTTAAGCTTTT
AATCTCAAAAAACATTAAATGAAATGCATACAAGGTTTTATCCTGCTTTAGAACTGTTTGTATTTAATTA
TCAAACTATAAGACAGACAATCTAATGCCAGTACACGCTACTCAAAGTTGTAAAACCTCAGATTTAACTT
CAGTAGAAGCTGATTCTCAAAATTGTTAGTGTCAAGCCTAGCTCTTTTGGGGCTGAAAAGCAATCCTGCA
GTGCTGAAAAGCCTCTCACAGGCAGCCGATGCGGGAAGAGGTGTATTAGTCTTGATAGAGAGGCTGCAAA
TAGCAGGAAACGTGAGCAGAGACTCCCTGGTGTCTGAAACACAGGCCCATTTACGCCTTAAGATACATTG
ATGAGTTTGGACAAACCACAACTAGAATGCAGTGAAAAAAATGCTTTATTTGTGAAATTTGTGATGCTAT
TGCTTTATTTGTAACCATTATAAGCTGCAATAAACAAGTTAACAACAACAATTGCATTCATTTTATGTTT
CAGGTTCAGGGGGAGGTGTGGGAGGTTTTTTAAAGCAAGTAAAACCTCTACAAATGTGGTATGGCTGATT
ATGATCTAGAGTCGCGGCCGCTTTACTTGTACAGCTCGTCCATGCCGCCGGTGGAGTGGTGGCCCTCGGC
GCGCTCGTACTGTTCCACGATGGTGTAGTCCTCGTTGTGGGAGGTGATGTCCAGCTTGATGTTGACGTTG
TAGGCGCCGGGCAGCTGCACGGGCTTCTTGGCCTTGTAGGTGGTCTTGACCTCGGCGTCGTAGTGGCCGC
CGTCCTTCAGCTTCAGCCTCTGCTTGATCTCGCCCTTCAGGGCGCCGTCCTCGGGGTACATCCGCTCGGA
GGAGGCCTCCCAGCCCATGGTCTTCTTCTGCATTACGGGGCCGTCGGAGGGGAAGTTGGTGCCGCGCAGC
TTCACCTTGTAGATGAACTCGCCGTCCTGCAGGGAGGAGTCCTGGGTCACGGTCACCACGCCGCCGTCCT
CGAAGTTCATCACGCGCTCCCACTTGAAGCCCTCGGGGAAGGACAGCTTCAAGTAGTCGGGGATGTCGGC
GGGGTGCTTCACGTAGGCCTTGGAGCCGTACATGAACTGAGGGGACAGGATGTCCCAGGCGAAGGGCAGG
GGGCCGCCCTTGGTCACCTTCAGCTTGGCGGTCTGGGTGCCCTCGTAGGGGCGGCCCTCGCCCTCGCCCT
CGATCTCGAACTCGTGGCCGTTCACGGAGCCCTCCATGTGCACCTTGAAGCGCATGAACTCCTTGATGAT
GGCCATGTTGTCATCCTCGCCCTTGCTCACCATGGTGGCGACCGGTAATGTCAGACCTGGTAACTCCTTA
CTGTAACTTATTGCACCTGATGAACAAAAGATGTGAACTGAACGCAAGTAGGAGGCTAATAGAGGCTAGT
ACAGTACAAAGATCCCCAAATGATGTGTGCCGGCCTTAGTGGAGGCAGACCCCTGGTTATATACCTGTGC
TGCAGAAAGAGGGGCTTACAAATGGATCTCTCTGGAATGGCATTATCTCATGGTGGGAACAGTGTTGTCA
GCAGAATCAGCGGGGTGGACTCTGACCTGAGAATGACAGTCTAGCACTGAATGGCTCAGACAATACTCTT
GTGGCCAACTATCACCGGAAAATAAGTGCCTGCCAAAACAAACCAGACCAGATGAAGCTACATGGCTGTA
GAACGTCAGTATTTAATGTGTTGTGGCCACTTGGTTCACCAGATTTAAGAGCTAATTTTTTTAAATATCA
CAGATAATCAATCGCTTTTTTTTTTCTTGACTGAAAAGCTTAGACTGGAAAATTCTTTGAAAAAGTTTGC
ACTACAGAAAATAAATACA
